>Addgene plasmid #126392 | pGWB14-LYX174 | addgene full sequence | sequence record 247589 | Addgene NGS Result
TCGGTCTTGCCTTGCTCGTCGGTGATGTACTTCACCAGCTCCGCGAAGTCGCTCTTCTTGATGGAGCGCA
TGGGGACGTGCTTGGCAATCACGCGCACCCCCCGGCCGTTTTAGCGGCTAAAAAAGTCATGGCTCTGCCC
TCGGGCGGACCACGCCCATCATGACCTTGCCAAGCTCGTCCTGCTTCTCTTCGATCTTCGCCAGCAGGGC
GAGGATCGTGGCATCACCGAACCGCGCCGTGCGCGGGTCGTCGGTGAGCCAGAGTTTCAGCAGGCCGCCC
AGGCGGCCCAGGTCGCCATTGATGCGGGCCAGCTCGCGGACGTGCTCATAGTCCACGACGCCCGTGATTT
TGTAGCCCTGGCCGACGGCCAGCAGGTAGGCCGACAGGCTCATGCCGGCCGCCGCCGCCTTTTCCTCAAT
CGCTCTTCGTTCGTCTGGAAGGCAGTACACCTTGATAGGTGGGCTGCCCTTCCTGGTTGGCTTGGTTTCA
TCAGCCATCCGCTTGCCCTCATCTGTTACGCCGGCGGTAGCCGGCCAGCCTCGCAGAGCAGGATTCCCGT
TGAGCACCGCCAGGTGCGAATAAGGGACAGTGAAGAAGGAACACCCGCTCGCGGGTGGGCCTACTTCACC
TATCCTGCCCGGCTGACGCCGTTGGATACACCAAGGAAAGTCTACACGAACCCTTTGGCAAAATCCTGTA
TATCGTGCGAAAAAGGATGGATATACCGAAAAAATCGCTATAATGACCCCGAAGCAGGGTTATGCAGCGG
AAAAGCGCCACGCTTCCCGAAGGGAGAAAGGCGGACAGGTATCCGGTAAGCGGCAGGGTCGGAACAGGAG
AGCGCACGAGGGAGCTTCCAGGGGGAAACGCCTGGTATCTTTATAGTCCTGTCGGGTTTCGCCACCTCTG
ACTTGAGCGTCGATTTTTGTGATGCTCGTCAGGGGGGCGGAGCCTATGGAAAAACGCCAGCAACGCGGCC
TTTTTACGGTTCCTGGCCTTTTGCTGGCCTTTTGCTCACATGTTCTTTCCTGCGTTATCCCCTGATTCTG
TGGATAACCGTATTACCGCCTTTGAGTGAGCTGATACCGCTCGCCGCAGCCGAACGACCGAGCGCAGCGA
GTCAGTGAGCGAGGAAGCGGAAGAGCGCCAGAAGGCCGCCAGAGAGGCCGAGCGCGGCCGTGAGGCTTGG
ACGCTAGGGCAGGGCATGAAAAAGCCCGTAGCGGGCTGCTACGGGCGTCTGACGCGGTGGAAAGGGGGAG
GGGATGTTGTCTACATGGCTCTGCTGTAGTGAGTGGGTTGCGCTCCGGCAGCGGTCCTGATCAATCGTCA
CCCTTTCTCGGTCCTTCAACGTTCCTGACAACGAGCCTCCTTTTCGCCAATCCATCGACAATCACCGCGA
GTCCCTGCTCGAACGCTGCGTCCGGACCGGCTTCGTCGAAGGCGTCTATCGCGGCCCGCAACAGCGGCGA
GAGCGGAGCCTGTTCAACGGTGCCGCCGCGCTCGCCGGCATCGCTGTCGCCGGCCTGCTCCTCAAGCACG
GCCCCAACAGTGAAGTAGCTGATTGTCATCAGCGCATTGACGGCGTCCCCGGCCGAAAAACCCGCCTCGC
AGAGGAAGCGAAGCTGCGCGTCGGCCGTTTCCATCTGCGGTGCGCCCGGTCGCGTGCCGGCATGGATGCG
CGCGCCATCGCGGTAGGCGAGCAGCGCCTGCCTGAAGCTGCGGGCATTCCCGATCAGAAATGAGCGCCAG
TCGTCGTCGGCTCTCGGCACCGAATGCGTATGATTCTCCGCCAGCATGGCTTCGGCCAGTGCGTCGAGCA
GCGCCCGCTTGTTCCTGAAGTGCCAGTAAAGCGCCGGCTGCTGAACCCCCAACCGTTCCGCCAGTTTGCG
TGTCGTCAGACCGTCTACGCCGACCTCGTTCAACAGGTCCAGGGCGGCACGGATCACTGTATTCGGCTGC
AACTTTGTCATGCTTGACACTTTATCACTGATAAACATAATATGTCCACCAACTTATCAGTGATAAAGAA
TCCGCGCGTTCAATCGGACCAGCGGAGGCTGGTCCGGAGGCCAGACGTGAAACCCAACATACCCCTGATC
GTAATTCTGAGCACTGTCGCGCTCGACGCTGTCGGCATCGGCCTGATTATGCCGGTGCTGCCGGGCCTCC
TGCGCGATCTGGTTCACTCGAACGACGTCACCGCCCACTATGGCATTCTGCTGGCGCTGTATGCGTTGGT
GCAATTTGCCTGCGCACCTGTGCTGGGCGCGCTGTCGGATCGTTTCGGGCGGCGGCCAATCTTGCTCGTC
TCGCTGGCCGGCGCCAGATCTGGGGAACCCTGTGGTTGGCATGCACATACAAATGGACGAACGGATAAAC
CTTTTCACGCCCTTTTAAATATCCGATTATTCTAATAAACGCTCTTTTCTCTTAGGTTTACCCGCCAATA
TATCCTGTCAAACACTGATAGTTTAAACGTTGCGATTAAGAATTCGAGCTCGGTACCCCCCTACTCCAAA
AATGTCAAAGATACAGTCTCAGAAGACCAAAGGGCTATTGAGACTTTTCAACAAAGGGTAATTTCGGGAA
ACCTCCTCGGATTCCATTGCCCAGCTATCTGTCACTTCATCGAAAGGACAGTAGAAAAGGAAGGTGGCTC
CTACAAATGCCATCATTGCGATAAAGGAAAGGCTATCATTCAAGATGCCTCTGCCGACAGTGGTCCCAAA
GATGGACCCCCACCCACGAGGAGCATCGTGGAAAAAGAAGACGTTCCAACCACGTCTTCAAAGCAAGTGG
ATTGATGTGACATCTCCACTGACGTAAGGGATGACGCACAATCCCACTATCCTTCGCAAGACCCTTCCTC
TATATAAGGAAGTTCATTTCATTTGGAGAGGACAGCCCAAGCTTCGACTCTAGAGGATCCCCTTAAATCG
ATATGGAACGAGCTATACAAGGAAACGACGCTAGGGAACAAGCTAACAGTGAACGTTGGGATGGAGGATC
AGGAGGTACCACTTCTCCCTTCAAACTTCCTGACGAAAGTCCGAGTTGGACTGAGTGGCGGCTACATAAC
GATGAGACGAATTCGAATCAAGATAATCCCCTTGGTTTCAAGGAAAGCTGGGGTTTCGGGAAAGTTGTAT
TTAAGAGATATCTCAGATACGACAGGACGGAAGCTTCACTGCACAGAGTCCTTGGATCTTGGACGGGAGA
TTCGGTTAACTATGCAGCATCTCGATTTTTCGGTTTCGACCAGATCGGATGTACCTATAGTATTCGGTTT
CGAGGAGTTAGTATCACCGTTTCTGGAGGGTCTCGAACTCTTCAGCATCTCTGTGAGATGGCAATTCGGT
CTAAGCAAGAACTGCTACAGCTTGCCCCAATCGAAGTGGAAAGTAATGTATCAAGAGGATGCCCTGAAGG
TACTCAAACCTTCGAAAAAGAAAGCGAGTAAGTCGAGGGCGAGCTCGAATTCGGTACGCTGAAATCACCA
GTCTCTCTCTACAAATCTATCTCTCTCTATTTTCTCCATAAATAATGTGTGAGTAGTTTCCCGATAAGGG
AAATTAGGGTTCTTATAGGGTTTCGCTCATGTGTTGAGCATATAAGAAACCCTTAGTATGTATTTGTATT
TGTAAAATACTTCTATCAATAAAATTTCTAATTCCTAAAACCAAAATCCAGTACTAAAATCCAGATCTCC
CTGCAGGTCCCCAGATTAGCCTTTTCAATTTCAGAAAGAATGCTAACCCACAGATGGTTAGAGAGGCTTA
CGCAGCAGGTCTCATCAAGACGATCTACCCGAGCAATAATCTCCAGGAAATCAAATACCTTCCCAAGAAG
GTTAAAGATGCAGTCAAAAGATTCAGGACTAACTGCATCAAGAACACAGAGAAAGATATATTTCTCAAGA
TCAGAAGTACTATTCCAGTATGGACGATTCAAGGCTTGCTTCACAAACCAAGGCAAGTAATAGAGATTGG
AGTCTCTAAAAAGGTAGTTCCCACTGAATCAAAGGCCATGGAGTCAAAGATTCAAATAGAGGACCTAACA
GAACTCGCCGTAAAGACTGGCGAACAGTTCATACAGAGTCTCTTACGACTCAATGACAAGAAGAAAATCT
TCGTCAACATGGTGGAGCACGACACACTTGTCTACTCCAAAAATATCAAAGATACAGTCTCAGAAGACCA
AAGGGCAATTGAGACTTTTCAACAAAGGGTAATATCCGGAAACCTCCTCGGATTCCATTGCCCAGCTATC
TGTCACTTTATTGTGAAGATAGTGGAAAAGGAAGGTGGCTCCTACAAATGCCATCATTGCGATAAAGGAA
AGGCCATCGTTGAAGATGCCTCTGCCGACAGTGGTCCCAAAGATGGACCCCCACCCACGAGGAGCATCGT
GGAAAAAGAAGACGTTCCAACCACGTCTTCAAAGCAAGTGGATTGATGTGATATCTCCACTGACGTAAGG
GATGACGCACAATCCCACTATCCTTCGCAAGACCCTTCCTCTATATAAGGAAGTTCATTTCATTTGGAGA
GAACACGGGGGACTCTAGAGTTATCAACAAGTTTGTACAAAAAAGCAGGCTCCACCACTAGTATGGCTGT
AGAGTTAATGACTAGTGGTTATAGCAGAAGGGATAGTTTCTCAACCAAAATGGAAGAAAACGCCGTACAA
GAAGCAGCCACCGATGGCCTACAAAGCGTTGAGAAATTAATCCGTTTGCTTTCTCAATCTCATCAAAACC
AACAACAACAACAACAAAAATTAGATCAAAATCCCTCTGTTTCTGCTGATTACACAGCCGTAGCTGATGT
TGCTGTTAACAAATTCAAAAAGTTCATTTCTTTACTTGACAAAAACAGAACTGGTCATGCCAGATTTCGT
AAAGGCCCAATTTCTACTCCTCCTCCTAAACCCCAGCAACAAAGATTAGATCAAAACTCTATCAAAAATC
ATAACCTTCAAATAGAAGAAACCGAAAAGCCACAAAAAAATTCTCCCAAAATCTATTGTCCAACACCTAT
GCAACGTTTACCTCCGTTACCACATAACCATCTTCAATTGGTCAAAAATGGGTCGATTGAGAGAAAAGAG
TCATCTACTACTATTAATTTTGCTTCTGCATCTCCGGCTAATTCGTTTATGTCATCTTTAACAGGAGAAA
CAGAGAGTTTGCAACATTCTTTGTCTTCTGGTTTTCAAATAACAAATATTTCTACTGTTTCATCTGCCGG
CCGGCCGCCGCTTTCTACTTCATTTAAAAGGAAGTGTAGTTCTTTGGACGATACTGCCCTTAAGTGTAAC
AGCGCTGGCGGTTCCTCTGGTCGTTGCCACTGCCCAAAGAAAAGGAAATCAAGAGTCAAAAGAGTGGTGA
GAGTCCCAGCTATAAGCATGAAAATGGCTGATATTCCACCTGATGATTATTCTTGGAGAAAATATGGTCA
AAAGCCAATTAAGGGATCTCCTCATCCTAGGGGATATTACAAATGTAGTAGTGTAAGAGGATGTCCAGCA
CGTAAACATGTGGAAAGAGCATTAGATGATCCAACTATGTTAATTGTTACATATGAAGGAGAACACAATC
ATTCCCATTCAATTACAGAATCACCAGCTGCTCATGTCCTTGAATCTTCCCCCGGGGACCCAGCTTTCTT
GTACAAAGTGGTTGATAACAGCGGGTTAATTAACATCTTTTACCCATACGATGTTCCTGACTATGCGGGC
TATCCCTATGACGTCCCGGACTATGCAGGATCCTATCCATATGACGTTCCAGATTACGCTGCTCAGTGCA
GCGCTTAGAGCTCGAATTTCCCCGATCGTTCAAACATTTGGCAATAAAGTTTCTTAAGATTGAATCCTGT
TGCCGGTCTTGCGATGATTATCATATAATTTCTGTTGAATTACGTTAAGCATGTAATAATTAACATGTAA
TGCATGACGTTATTTATGAGATGGGTTTTTATGATTAGAGTCCCGCAATTATACATTTAATACGCGATAG
AAAACAAAATATAGCGCGCAAACTAGGATAAATTATCGCGCGCGGTGTCATCTATGTTACTAGATCGGGA
ATTAGCTTCATCAACGCAAGACATGCGCACGACCGTCTGACAGGAGAGGAATTTCCGACGAGCACAGAAA
GGACTTGCTCTTGGACGTAGGCCTATTTCTCAGGCACATGTATCAAGTGTTCGGACGTGGGTTTTCGATG
GTGTATCAGCCGCCGCCAACTGGGAGATGAGGAGGCTTTCTTGGGGGGCAGTCAGCAGTTCATTTCACAA
GACAGAGGAACTTGTAAGGAGATGCACTGATTTATCTTGGCGCAAACCAGCAGGACGAATTAGTGGGAAT
AGCCCGCGAATATCTAAGTTATGCCTGTCGGCATGAGCAGAAACTTCCAATTCGAAACAGTTTGGAGAGG
TTGTTTTTGGGCATACCTTTTGTTAGTCAGCCTCTCGATTGCTCATCGTCATTACACAGTACCGAAGTTT
GATCGATCTAGTAACATAGATGACACCGCGCGCGATAATTTATCCTAGTTTGCGCGCTATATTTTGTTTT
CTATCGCGTATTAAATGTATAATTGCGGGACTCTAATCATAAAAACCCATCTCATAAATAACGTCATGCA
TTACATGTTAATTATTACATGCTTAACGTAATTCAACAGAAATTATATGATAATCATCGCAAGACCGGCA
ACAGGATTCAATCTTAAGAAACTTTATTGCCAAATGTTTGAACGATCTGCTTCGACGCACTCCTTCTTTA
CTCCACCATCTCGTCCTTATTGAAAACGTGGGTAGCACCAAAACGAATCAAGTCGCTGGAACTGAAGTTA
CCAATCACGCTGGATGATTTGCCAGTTGGATTAATCTTGCCTTTCCCCGCATGAATAATATTGATGAATG
CATGCGTGAGGGGTATTTCGATTTTGGCAATAGCTGCAATTGCCGCGACATCCTCCAACGAGCATAATTC
TTCAGAAAAATAGCGATGTTCCATGTTGTCAGGGCATGCATGATGCACGTTATGAGGTGACGGTGCTAGG
CAGTATTCCCTCAAAGTTTCATAGTCAGTATCATATTCATCATTGCATTCCTGCAAGAGAGAATTGAGAC
GCAATCCACACGCTGCGGCAACCTTCCGGCGTTCGTGGTCTATTTGCTCTTGGACGTTGCAAACGTAAGT
GTTGGATCCCGGTCGGCATCTACTCTATTCCTTTGCCCTCGGACGAGTGCTGGGGCGTCGGTTTCCACTA
TCGGCGAGTACTTCTACACAGCCATCGGTCCAGACGGCCGCGCTTCTGCGGGCGATTTGTGTACGCCCGA
CAGTCCCGGCTCCGGATCGGACGATTGCGTCGCATCGACCCTGCGCCCAAGCTGCATCATCGAAATTGCC
GTCAACCAAGCTCTGATAGAGTTGGTCAAGACCAATGCGGAGCATATACGCCCGGAGCCGCGGCGATCCT
GCAAGCTCCGGATGCCTCCGCTCGAAGTAGCGCGTCTGCTGCTCCATACAAGCCAACCACGGCCTCCAGA
AGAAGATGTTGGCGACCTCGTATTGGGAATCCCCGAACATCGCCTCGCTCCAGTCAATGACCGCTGTTAT
GCGGCCATTGTCCGTCAGGACATTGTTGGAGCCGAAATCCGCGTGCACGAGGTGCCGGACTTCGGGGCAG
TCCTCGGCCCAAAGCATCAGCTCATCGAGAGCCTGCGCGACGGACGCACTGACGGTGTCGTCCATCACAG
TTTGCCAGTGATACACATGGGGATCAGCAATCGCGCATATGAAATCACGCCATGTAGTGTATTGACCGAT
TCCTTGCGGTCCGAATGGGCCGAACCCGCTCGTCTGGCTAAGATCGGCCGCAGCGATCGCATCCATGGCC
TCCGCGACCGGCTGCAGAACAGCGGGCAGTTCGGTTTCAGGCAGGTCTTGCAACGTGACACCCTGTGCAC
GGCGGGAGATGCAATAGGTCAGGCTCTCGCTGAATTCCCCAATGTCAAGCACTTCCGGAATCGGGAGCGC
GGCCGATGCAAAGTGCCGATAAACATAACGATCTTTGTAGAAACCATCGGCGCAGCTATTTACCCGCAGG
ACATATCCACGCCCTCCTACATCGAAGCTGAAAGCACGAGATTCTTCGCCCTCCGAGAGCTGCATCAGGT
CGGAGACGCTGTCGAACTTTTCGATCAGAAACTTCTCGACAGACGTCGCGGTGAGTTCAGGCTTTTTCAT
ATCGGGGTCGTCCTCTCCAAATGAAATGAACTTCCTTATATAGAGGAAGGGTCTTGCGAAGGATAGTGGG
ATTGTGCGTCATCCCTTACGTCAGTGGAGATATCACATCAATCCACTTGCTTTGAAGACGTGGTTGGAAC
GTCTTCTTTTTCCACGATGCTCCTCGTGGGTGGGGGTCCATCTTTGGGACCACTGTCGGCAGAGGCATCT
TGAACGATAGCCTTTCCTTTATCGCAATGATGGCATTTGTAGGTGCCACCTTCCTTTTCTACTGTCCTTT
TGATGAAGTGACAGATAGCTGGGCAATGGAATCCGAGGAGGTTTCCCGATATTACCCTTTGTTGAAAAGT
CTCAATAGCCCTTTGGTCTTCTGAGACTGTATCTTTGATATTCTTGGAGTAGACGAGAGTGTCGTGCTCC
ACCATGTTGACGGATCTCTAGGACGCGTCCTAGAAGCTAATTCACTGGCCGTCGTTTTACAACGTCGTGA
CTGGGAAAACCCTGGCGTTACCCAACTTAATCGCCTTGCAGCACATCCCCCTTTCGCCAGCTGGCGTAAT
AGCGAAGAGGCCCGCACCGATCGCCCTTCCCAACAGTTGCGCAGCCTGAATG
[44 nt withheld, positions 8873-8916]
C
[141 nt withheld, positions 8918-9058]
CCTTTGACGTTGGAGTCCACGTTCTTT
[37 nt withheld, positions 9086-9122]
ACCCTATCTCGGGCTATTCTTTTGATTTATAAGGGATTTTGCCGATTTCGGAACCACCATCAAACAGGAT
TTTCGCCTGCTGGGGCAAACCAGCGTGGACCGCTTGCTGCAACTCTCTCAGGGCCAGGCGGTGAAGGGCA
ATCAGCTGTTGCCCGTCTCACTGGTGAAAAGAAAAACCACCCCAGTACATTAAAAACGTCCGCAATGTGT
TATTAAGTTGTCTAAGCGTCAATTTGTTTACACCACAATATATCCTGCCACCAGCCAGCCAACAGCTCCC
CGACCGGCAGCTCGGCACAAAATCACCACTCGATACAGGCAGCCCATCAGTCCGGGACGGCGTCAGCGGG
AGAGCCGTTGTAAGGCGGCAGACTTTGCTCATGTTACCGATGCTATTCGGAAGAACGGCAACTAAGCTGC
CGGGTTTGAAACACGGATGATCTCGCGGAGGGTAGCATGTTGATTGTAACGATGACAGAGCGTTGCTGCC
TGTGATCAAATATCATCTCCCTCGCAGAGATCCGAATTATCAGCCTTCTTATTCATTTCTCGCTTAACCG
TGACAGGCTGTCGATCTTGAGAACTATGCCGACATAATAGGAAATCGCTGGATAAAGCCGCTGAGGAAGC
TGAGTGGCGCTATTTCTTTAGAAGTGAACGTTGACGATATCAACTCCCCTATCCATTGCTCACCGAATGG
TACAGGTCGGGGACCCGAAGTTCCGACTGTCGGCCTGATGCATCCCCGGCTGATCGACCCCAGATCTGGG
GCTGAGAAAGCCCAGTAAGGAAACAACTGTAGGTTCGAGTCGCGAGATCCCCCGGAACCAAAGGAAGTAG
GTTAAACCCGCTCCGATCAGGCCGAGCCACGCCAGGCCGAGAACATTGGTTCCTGTAGGCATCGGGATTG
GCGGATCAAACACTAAAGCTACTGGAACGAGCAGAAGTCCTCCGGCCGCCAGTTGCCAGGCGGTAAAGGT
GAGCAGAGGCACGGGAGGTTGCCACTTGCGGGTCAGCACGGTTCCGAACGCCATGGAAACCGCCCCCGCC
AGGCCCGCTGCGACGCCGACAGGATCTAGCGCTGCGTTTGGTGTCAACACCAACAGCGCCACGCCCGCAG
TTCCGCAAATAGCCCCCAGGACCGCCATCAATCGTATCGGGCTACCTAGCAGAGCGGCAGAGATGAACAC
GACCATCAGCGGCTGCACAGCGCCTACCGTCGCCGCGACCCCGCCCGGCAGGCGGTAGACCGAAATAAAC
AACAAGCTCCAGAATAGCGAAATATTAAGTGCGCCGAGGATGAAGATGCGCATCCACCAGATTCCCGTTG
GAATCTGTCGGACGATCATCACGAGCAATAAACCCGCCGGCAACGCCCGCAGCAGCATACCGGCGACCCC
TCGGCCTCGCTGTTCGGGCTCCACGAAAACGCCGGACAGATGCGCCTTGTGAGCGTCCTTGGGGCCGTCC
TCCTGTTTGAAGACCGACAGCCCAATGATCTCGCCGTCGATGTAGGCGCCGAATGCCACGGCATCTCGCA
ACCGTTCAGCGAACGCCTCCATGGGCTTTTTCTCCTCGTGCTCGTAAACGGACCCGAACATCTCTGGAGC
TTTCTTCAGGGCCGACAATCGGATCTCGCGGAAATCCTGCACGTCGGCCGCTCCAAGCCGTCGAATCTGA
GCCTTAATCACAATTGTCAATTTTAATCCTCTGTTTATCGGCAGTTCGTAGAGCGCGCCGTGCGTCCCGA
GCGATACTGAGCGAAGCAAGTGCGTCGAGCAGTGCCCGCTTGTTCCTGAAATGCCAGTAAAGCGCTGGCT
GCTGAACCCCCAGCCGGAACTGACCCCACAAGGCCCTAGCGTTTGCAATGCACCAGGTCATCATTGACCC
AGGCGTGTTCCACCAGGCCGCTGCCTCGCAACTCTTCGCAGGCTTCGCCGACCTGCTCGCGCCACTTCTT
CACGCGGGTGGAATCCGATCCGCACATGAGGCGGAAGGTTTCCAGCTTGAGCGGGTACGGCTCCCGGTGC
GAGCTGAAATAGTCGAACATCCGTCGGGCCGTCGGCGACAGCTTGCGGTACTTCTCCCATATGAATTTCG
TGTAGTGGTCGCCAGCAAACAGCACGACGATTTCCTCGTCGATCAGGACCTGGCAACGGGACGTTTTCTT
GCCACGGTCCAGGACGCGGAAGCGGTGCAGCAGCGACACCGATTCCAGGTGCCCAACGCGGTCGGACGTG
AAGCCCATCGCCGTCGCCTGTAGGCGCGACAGGCATTCCTCGGCCTTCGTGTAATACCGGCCATTGATCG
ACCAGCCCAGGTCCTGGCAAAGCTCGTAGAACGTGAAGGTGATCGGCTCGCCGATAGGGGTGCGCTTCGC
GTACTCCAACACCTGCTGCCACACCAGTTCGTCATCGTCGGCCCGCAGCTCGACGCCGGTGTAGGTGATC
TTCACGTCCTTGTTGACGTGGAAAATGACCTTGTTTTGCAGCGCCTCGCGCGGGATTTTCTTGTTGCGCG
TGGTGAACAGGGCAGAGCGGGCCGTGTCGTTTGGCATCGCTCGCATCGTGTCCGGCCACGGCGCAATATC
GAACAAGGAAAGCTGCATTTCCTTGATCTGCTGCTTCGTGTGTTTCAGCAACGCGGCCTGCTTGGCCTCG
CTGACCTGTTTTGCCAGGTCCTCGCCGGCGGTTTTTCGCTTCTTGGTCGTCATAGTTCCTCGCGTGTCGA
TGGTCATCGACTTCGCCAAACCTGCCGCCTCCTGTTCGAGACGACGCGAACGCTCCACGGCGGCCGATGG
CGCGGGCAGGGCAGGGGGAGCCAGTTGCACGCTGTCGCGCTCGATCTTGGCCGTAGCTTGCTGGACCATC
GAGCCGACGGACTGGAAGGTTTCGCGGGGCGCACGCATGACGGTGCGGCTTGCGATGGTTTCGGCATCCT
CGGCGGAAAACCCCGCGTCGATCAGTTCTTGCCTGTATGCCTTCCGGTCAAACGTCCGATTCATTCACCC
TCCTTGCGGGATTGCCCCGACTCACGCCGGGGCAATGTGCCCTTATTCCTGATTTGACCCGCCTGGTGCC
TTGGTGTCCAGATAATCCACCTTATCGGCAATGAAGTCGGTCCCGTAGACCGTCTGGCCGTCCTTCTCGT
ACTTGGTATTCCGAATCTTGCCCTGCACGAATACCAGCGACCCCTTGCCCAAATACTTGCCGTGGGCCTC
GGCCTGAGAGCCAAAACACTTGATGCGGAAGAAGTCGGTGCGCTCCTGCTTGTCGCCGGCATCGTTGCGC
CACATCTAGGTACTAAAACAATTCATCCAGTAAAATATAATATTTTATTTTCTCCCAATCAGGCTTGATC
CCCAGTAAGTCAAAAAATAGCTCGACATACTGTTCTTCCCCGATATCCTCCCTGATCGACCGGACGCAGA
AGGCAATGTCATACCACTTGTCCGCCCTGCCGCTTCTCCCAAGATCAATAAAGCCACTTACTTTGCCATC
TTTCACAAAGATGTTGCTGTCTCCCAGGTCGCCGTGGGAAAAGACAAGTTCCTCTTCGGGCTTTTCCGTC
TTTAAAAAATCATACAGCTCGCGCGGATCTTTAAATGGAGTGTCTTCTTCCCAGTTTTCGCAATCCACAT
CGGCCAGATCGTTATTCAGTAAGTAATCCAATTCGGCTAAGCGGCTGTCTAAGCTATTCGTATAGGGACA
ATCCGATATGTCGATGGAGTGAAAGAGCCTGATGCACTCCGCATACAGCTCGATAATCTTTTCAGGGCTT
TGTTCATCTTCATACTCTTCCGAGCAAAGGACGCCATCGGCCTCACTCATGAGCAGATTGCTCCAGCCAT
CATGCCGTTCAAAGTGCAGGACCTTTGGAACAGGCAGCTTTCCTTCCAGCAATAGCATCATGTCCTTTTC
CCGTTCCACATCATAGGTGGTCCCTTTATACCGGCTGTCCGTCATTTTTAAATATAGGTTTTCATTTTCT
CCCACCAGCTTATATACCTTAGCAGGAGACATTCCTTCCGTATCTTTTACGCAGCGGTATTTTTCGATCA
GTTTTTTCAATTCCGGTGATATTCTCATTTTAGCCATTTATTATTTCCTTCCTCTTTTCTACAGTATTTA
AAGATACCCCAAGAAGCTAATTATAACAAGACGAACTCCAATTCACTGTTCCTTGCATTCTAAAACCTTA
AATACCAGAAAACAGCTTTTTCAAAGTTGTTTTCAAAGTTGGCGTATAACATAGTATCGACGGAGCCGAT
TTTGAAACCACAATTATGGGTGATGCTGCCAACTTACTGATTTAGTGTATGATGGTGTTTTTGAGGTGCT
CCAGTGGCTTCTGTTTCTATCAGCTGTCCCTCCTGTTCAGCTACTGACGGGGTGGTGCGTAACGGCAAAA
GCACCGCCGGACATCAGCGCTATCTCTGCTCTCACTGCCGTAAAACATGGCAACTGCAGTTCACTTACAC
CGCTTCTCAACCCGGTACGCACCAGAAAATCATTGATATGGCCATGAATGGCGTTGGATGCCGGGCAACA
GCCCGCATTATGGGCGTTGGCCTCAACACGATTTTACGTCACTTAAAAAACTCAGGCCGCAGTCGGTAAC
CTCGCGCATACAGCCGGGCAGTGACGTCATCGTCTGCGCGGAAATGGACGAACAGTGGGGCTATGTCGGG
GCTAAATCGCGCCAGCGCTGGCTGTTTTACGCGTATGACAGTCTCCGGAAGACGGTTGTTGCGCACGTAT
TCGGTGAACGCACTATGGCGACGCTGGGGCGTCTTATGAGCCTGCTGTCACCCTTTGACGTGGTGATATG
GATGACGGATGGCTGGCCGCTGTATGAATCCCGCCTGAAGGGAAAGCTGCACGTAATCAGCAAGCGATAT
ACGCAGCGAATTGAGCGGCATAACCTGAATCTGAGGCAGCACCTGGCACGGCTGGGACGGAAGTCGCTGT
CGTTCTCAAAATCGGTGGAGCTGCATGACAAAGTCATCGGGCATTATCTGAACATAAAACACTATCAATA
AGTTGGAGTCATTACCCAATTATGATAGAATTTACAAGCTATAAGGTTATTGTCCTGGGTTTCAAGCATT
AGTCCATGCAAGTTTTTATGCTTTGCCCATTCTATAGATATATTGATAAGCGCGCTGCCTATGCCTTGCC
CCCTGAAATCCTTACATACGGCGATATCTTCTATATAAAAGATATATTATCTTATCAGTATTGTCAATAT
ATTCAAGGCAATCTGCCTCCTCATCCTCTTCATCCTCTTCGTCTTGGTAGCTTTTTAAATATGGCGCTTC
ATAGAGTAATTCTGTAAAGGTCCAATTCTCGTTTTCATACCTCGGTATAATCTTACCTATCACCTCAAAT
GGTTCGCTGGGTTTATCGCACCCCCGAACACGAGCACGGCACCCGCGACCACTATGCCAAGAATGCCCAA
GGTAAAAATTGCCGGCCCCGCCATGAAGTCCGTGAATGCCCCGACGGCCGAAGTGAAGGGCAGGCCGCCA
CCCAGGCCGCCGCCCTCACTGCCCGGCACCTGGTCGCTGAATGTCGATGCCAGCACCTGCGGCACGTCAA
TGCTTCCGGGCGTCGCGCTCGGGCTGATCGCCCATCCCGTTACTGCCCCGATCCCGGCAATGGCAAGGAC
TGCCAGCGCTGCCATTTTTGGGGTGAGGCCGTTCGCGGCCGAGGGGCGCAGCCCCTGGGGGGATGGGAGG
CCCGCGTTAGCGGGCCGGGAGGGTTCGAGAAGGGGGGGCACCCCCCTTCGGCGTGCGCGGTCACGCGCAC
AGGGCGCAGCCCTGGTTAAAAACAAGGTTTATAAATATTGGTTTAAAAGCAGGTTAAAAGACAGGTTAGC
GGTGGCCGAAAAACGGGCGGAAACCCTTGCAAATGCTGGATTTTCTGCCTGTGGACAGCCCCTCAAATGT
CAATAGGTGCGCCCCTCATCTGTCAGCACTCTGCCCCTCAAGTGTCAAGGATCGCGCCCCTCATCTGTCA
GTAGTCGCGCCCCTCAAGTGTCAATACCGCAGGGCACTTATCCCCAGGCTTGTCCACATCATCTGTGGGA
AACTCGCGTAAAATCAGGCGTTTTCGCCGATTTGCGAGGCTGGCCAGCTCCACGTCGCCGGCCGAAATCG
AGCCTGCCCCTCATCTGTCAACGCCGCGCCGGGTGAGTCGGCCCCTCAAGTGTCAACGTCCGCCCCTCAT
CTGTCAGTGAGGGCCAAGTTTTCCGCGAGGTATCCACAACGCCGGCGGCCGCGGTGTCTCGCACACGGCT
TCGACGGCGTTTCTGGCGCGTTTGCAGGGCCATAGACGGCCGCCAGCCCAGCGGCGAGGGCAACCAGCCC
GGTGAGCGTCGGAAAGGCGC
Features (pLannotate 1.2.2; 36 found; start..end, strand, type, name):
      3..89      -  CDS            traI (fragment): TRAI6_ECOLX - Experimental evidence at protein level: Swiss-Prot protein existence level 1. The initiation process of transfer DNA synthesis requires the interaction of at least three plasmid-specific components (TraH, I, and J) at the transfer origin resulting in the assembly of a specialised nucleoprotein complex - the relaxosome. Site- and strand-specific cleavage at the transfer origin is dependent on TraI and TraJ. From Escherichia coli.
    127..498     -  CDS            traJ: oriT-recognizing protein; traJ
    531..640     -  oriT           oriT: incP origin of transfer
    772..962     +  rep_origin     ori (fragment): high-copy-number ColE1/pMB1/pBR322/pUC origin of replication
   1321..1971    -  CDS            TetR: tetracycline resistance regulatory protein; tetR
   2077..2326    +  CDS            TcR (fragment): tetracycline efflux protein; tetA; confers resistance to tetracycline
   2436..2460    -  misc_feature   RB T-DNA repeat: right border repeat from nopaline C58 T-DNA
   2490..2508    +  misc_feature   MCS (fragment): pUC18/19 multiple cloning site
   2559..2904    +  promoter       CaMV 35S promoter: strong constitutive promoter from cauliflower mosaic virus
   2856..2902    +  promoter       minimal CaMV 35S promoter: minimal 35S promoter from cauliflower mosaic virus
   2914..2932    -  misc_feature   MCS (fragment): pUC18/19 multiple cloning site
   2943..3458    +  CDS            P19_TBSVC: Experimental evidence at protein level: Swiss-Prot protein existence level 1. Acts as a suppressor of RNA-mediated gene silencing, also known as post-transcriptional gene silencing (PTGS), a mechanism of plant viral defense that limits the accumulation of viral RNAs. Binds to short interfering RNAs (siRNAs) with high affinity. Acts as a molecular caliper to specifically select siRNAs based on the length of the duplex region of the RNA (By similarity). From Tomato bushy stunt virus (strain Cherry) (TBSV).
   3531..3707    +  polyA_signal   CaMV poly(A) signal: cauliflower mosaic virus polyadenylation signal
   4210..4551    +  promoter       CaMV 35S promoter: strong constitutive promoter from cauliflower mosaic virus
   4577..4601    +  protein_bind   attB1: mutant version of attB; recombination site for the Gateway® BP reaction BP Clonase™
   5072..5617    +  CDS            WRKY21 (fragment): WRK21_ARATH - Experimental evidence at protein level: Swiss-Prot protein existence level 1. Transcription factor. Interacts specifically with the W box (5'-(T)TGAC[CT]-3'), a frequently occurring elicitor-responsive cis- acting element (By similarity). From Arabidopsis thaliana (Mouse-ear cress).
   5658..5682    -  protein_bind   attB2: mutant version of attB; recombination site for the Gateway® BP reaction BP Clonase™
   5711..5800    +  CDS            3xHA: three tandem HA epitope tags
   5834..6086    +  terminator     NOS terminator: nopaline synthase terminator and poly(A) signal
   6515..6767    -  terminator     NOS terminator: nopaline synthase terminator and poly(A) signal
   6791..7219    -  CDS            nos (fragment): DHNO_AGRT7 - Protein inferred from homology: Swiss-Prot protein existence level 3. From Agrobacterium tumefaciens (strain T37).
   7235..8260    -  CDS            HygR: aminoglycoside phosphotransferase from E. coli; aph(4)-Ia; confers resistance to hygromycin
   8270..8614    -  promoter       CaMV 35S promoter: strong constitutive promoter from cauliflower mosaic virus
   8271..8317    -  promoter       minimal CaMV 35S promoter: minimal 35S promoter from cauliflower mosaic virus
   8720..8875    +  CDS            lacZα (fragment) (sequence partly withheld): LacZα fragment of β-galactosidase; lacZ fragment
   8873..9173    +  rep_origin     M13 ori (fragment) (sequence partly withheld): M13 bacteriophage origin of replication; arrow indicates direction of (+) strand synthesis
   9174..9304    +  CDS            lacI (fragment): lac repressor; lacI; The lac repressor binds to the lac operator to inhibit transcription in E. coli. This inhibition can be relieved by adding lactose or isopropyl-β-D-thiogalactopyranoside (IPTG).
   9358..9382    -  misc_feature   LB T-DNA repeat: left border repeat from nopaline C58 T-DNA
  10839..10958   -  CDS            tetR (fragment): TETR1_ECOLX - Experimental evidence at protein level: Swiss-Prot protein existence level 1. TetR is the repressor of the tetracycline resistance element; its N-terminal region forms a helix-turn-helix structure and binds DNA. Binding of tetracycline to TetR reduces the repressor affinity for the tetracycline resistance gene (tetA) promoter operator sites. From Escherichia coli.
  10978..12126   -  CDS            trfA: trans-acting replication protein that binds to and activates oriV
  12425..13219   -  CDS            KanR: aminoglycoside phosphotransferase; aphA-3; confers resistance to kanamycin
  13411..14178   +  mobile_element IS1: prokaryotic transposable element IS1
  14187..14336   -  CDS            satA (fragment): STA_BACSU - Also known as yyaR. Experimental evidence at protein level: Swiss-Prot protein existence level 1. Involved in resistance to streptothricin, a broad-spectrum antibiotic produced by streptomycetes. Detoxifies streptothricin via acetylation of the beta amino group of the first beta-lysyl moiety of streptothricin. From Bacillus subtilis (strain 168).
  14335..14529   -  CDS            satA (fragment): STA_BACSU - Also known as yyaR. Experimental evidence at protein level: Swiss-Prot protein existence level 1. Involved in resistance to streptothricin, a broad-spectrum antibiotic produced by streptomycetes. Detoxifies streptothricin via acetylation of the beta amino group of the first beta-lysyl moiety of streptothricin. From Bacillus subtilis (strain 168).
  14532..14807   -  CDS            klaC (fragment): KLAC_ECOLX - Also known as telB. Protein predicted: Swiss-Prot protein existence level 4. Belongs to the kla operon, which is associated with cryptic tellurite resistance, and IncW plasmid fertility inhibition. From Escherichia coli.
  14871..15502   -  rep_origin     oriV: incP origin of replication
