[The description below was written by a language model from this plasmid's Addgene catalogue record and pLannotate feature annotations shown in this document.]
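Description:
pGWB14-LYX174 is a plant expression binary vector built on the pGWB14 backbone for Agrobacterium-mediated transient or stable expression of a Nicotiana benthamiana transcription factor (gene model Niben101Scf01192g02002.1) carrying a C-terminal HA tag. The backbone is a low-copy, broad-host-range IncP-type replicon: the feature table shows oriV with its trans-acting replication protein trfA, together with oriT and traJ for mobilisation. These elements allow maintenance in both E. coli and Agrobacterium. Bacterial selection is by kanamycin (KanR). Remnants of tetracycline-resistance genes, an IS1 element and other backbone fragments are also annotated but have no stated role.

Between the nopaline-type right and left T-DNA borders lie three cassettes. The main one uses a CaMV 35S promoter to drive the insert, which is flanked by attB1 and attB2 Gateway sites and followed in frame by a 3xHA epitope and the NOS terminator. The record lists Gibson cloning as the assembly method. Part of the insert shows similarity to Arabidopsis WRKY21, suggesting that the encoded protein is a WRKY-family, W-box-binding factor, although the catalogue entry does not name the family.

A second 35S-driven cassette encodes the tomato bushy stunt virus P19 protein with a CaMV poly(A) signal. P19 suppresses siRNA-mediated post-transcriptional gene silencing and is commonly included to boost transient expression in infiltrated leaves; it is not mentioned in the catalogue fields. The third cassette, in the opposite orientation, expresses hygromycin phosphotransferase from a 35S promoter with a NOS terminator, which allows selection of stable transformants. The HA tag permits detection or immunoprecipitation of the transcription factor.
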