Addgene plasmid #126392: pGWB14-LYX174
Purpose: With a Nicotiana benthamiana transcription factor in PGWB14 backbone, for Agrobacterium mediated transient or stable expression corresponding transcription factor fused with a C-terminal HA tag.
Depositing lab: Silin Zhong. Depositing organization: Chinese University of Hong Kong.
Backbone
  Vector backbone: pGWB14
  Vector type: Plant Expression
  Selectable markers: Hygromycin
Growth in bacteria
  Bacterial resistance: Kanamycin, 50 μg/mL
  Growth temperature: 37°C
  Growth strain: DH5alpha
  Copy number: Low Copy
Gene/Insert
  Gene/Insert name: Niben101Scf01192g02002.1
  Species: Nicotiana benthamiana
  Promoter: CaMV 35S
  Tag / fusion protein: HA (C terminal on insert)
  Cloning method: Gibson Cloning
Terms and licenses: Academic/Nonprofit Terms; Industry Terms: Not Available to Industry
How to cite: pGWB14-LYX174 was a gift from Silin Zhong (Addgene plasmid # 126392 ; http://n2t.net/addgene:126392 ; RRID:Addgene_126392)
